Addgene plasmid #70540: R777-E256 Hs.RASSF2-nostop
Purpose: Gateway ORF clone of human RASSF2 [NM_170774.1] without stop codon (for C-terminal fusions)
Depositing lab: Dominic Esposito. Depositing organization: National Cancer Institute (NCI).
Backbone
  Vector backbone: pDonor-255
  Backbone size w/o insert (bp): 2693
  Vector type: Gateway Entry Clone
Growth in bacteria
  Bacterial resistance: Spectinomycin, 50 μg/mL
  Growth temperature: 37°C
  Growth strain: DH10B
  Copy number: High Copy
Gene/Insert
  Gene/Insert name: RASSF2
  Species: H. sapiens (human)
  Insert size (bp): 978
  GenBank ID: NM_170774.1
  Entrez Gene: RASSF2 (a.k.a. CENP-34, RASFADIN)
  Cloning method: Gateway Cloning
  Sequencing primers: 5′ M13F 23-mer (5'-CCCAGTCACGACGTTGTAAAACG); 3′ attLR 23-mer (5'-TAACATCAGAGATTTTGAGACAC)
Terms and licenses: Academic/Nonprofit Terms; Industry Terms: Not Available to Industry
How to cite: R777-E256 Hs.RASSF2-nostop was a gift from Dominic Esposito (Addgene plasmid # 70540 ; http://n2t.net/addgene:70540 ; RRID:Addgene_70540)
