[The description below was written by a language model from this plasmid's Addgene catalogue record and pLannotate feature annotations shown in this document.]
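Description:
R777-E256 Hs.RASSF2-nostop is a Gateway entry clone built on the pDonor-255 backbone, carrying the human RASSF2 open reading frame (based on the NM_170774.1 reference transcript; also known as CENP-34 or RASFADIN). The plasmid totals about 3.7 kb, of which 978 bp is the insert, and it is propagated in E. coli from a high-copy ColE1/pUC-type origin. Selection is with spectinomycin, conferred by an aadA (SmR) aminoglycoside adenylyltransferase gene. The annotation places a fragment of a class 1 integron Pc promoter and a short remnant of a gentamicin acetyltransferase gene upstream of this marker. rrnB T1 and T2 transcription terminators are also present in the backbone, along with small lacZα and lacI fragments that appear to be non-functional leftovers of vector construction.

The RASSF2 coding sequence sits between two attL recombination sites, the substrates for the LR Clonase reaction that transfers an insert from an entry clone into an attR-containing destination vector. The automated annotation labels the upstream site as attL3 and the downstream one as a fragment of attL2. The catalogue entry does not specify the att site identities, so the upstream call should be treated with caution. No promoter driving RASSF2 is annotated, as expected for an entry clone: expression elements and tags are supplied by the chosen destination vector. Because the stop codon has been omitted, the ORF can read through the downstream att site into a destination-encoded sequence. This makes the clone suited to building C-terminal fusions of RASSF2, such as epitope or fluorescent-protein tags.
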