Features (pLannotate 1.2.2; 11 found; start..end, strand, type, name):
     18..54      -  CDS            lacZα (fragment): LacZα fragment of β-galactosidase; lacZ fragment
     85..180     +  protein_bind   attL3: mutant version of attL; recombination site for the Gateway® LR reaction LR Clonase™
    186..1163    +  CDS            RASSF2: RASF2_HUMAN - Also known as CENP-34 From Homo sapiens (Human).
   1168..1261    -  protein_bind   attL2 (fragment): mutant version of attL; recombination site for the Gateway® LR reaction LR Clonase™
   1376..1399    +  promoter       Pc promoter (fragment): intI1 (promoter lies within the coding sequence); class 1 integron promoter
   1575..1631    +  CDS            GmR (fragment): gentamycin acetyltransferase; aacC1; confers resistance to gentamycin
   1638..2429    +  CDS            SmR: aminoglycoside adenylyltransferase (Murphy, 1985); aadA; confers resistance to spectinomycin and streptomycin
   2522..3110    +  rep_origin     ori: high-copy-number ColE1/pMB1/pBR322/pUC origin of replication
   3293..3385    +  CDS            lacI (fragment): lac repressor; lacI; The lac repressor binds to the lac operator to inhibit transcription in E. coli. This inhibition can be relieved by adding lactose or isopropyl-β-D-thiogalactopyranoside (IPTG).
   3440..3467    -  terminator     rrnB T2 terminator: transcription terminator T2 from the E. coli rrnB gene
   3599..3642    +  terminator     rrnB T1 terminator: Escherichia coli rrnB; transcription terminator T1 from the E. coli rrnB gene
>Addgene plasmid #70540 | R777-E256 Hs.RASSF2-nostop | depositor full sequence | sequence record 125989 | Full Sequence
TTAACGCTAGCATGGATGTTTTCCCAGTCACGACGTTGTAAAACGACGGCCAGTCTTAAAATTCGAGCTC
GGTCCGAGGATCCGAAATAATGATTTTATTTTGACTGATAGTGACCTGTTCGTTGCAACAAATTGATAAG
CAATGCTTTTTTATAATGCCAACTTTGTACAAAAAAGTTGGCACCATGGACTACAGCCACCAAACGTCCC
TAGTCCCATGTGGACAAGATAAATACATTTCCAAAAATGAACTTCTCTTGCATCTGAAGACCTACAACTT
GTACTATGAAGGCCAGAATTTACAGCTCCGGCACCGGGAGGAAGAAGACGAGTTCATTGTGGAGGGGCTC
CTGAACATCTCCTGGGGCCTGCGCCGGCCCATTCGCCTGCAGATGCAGGATGACAACGAACGCATTCGAC
CCCCTCCATCCTCCTCCTCCTGGCACTCTGGCTGTAACCTGGGGGCTCAGGGAACCACTCTGAAGCCCCT
GACTGTGCCCAAAGTTCAGATCTCAGAGGTGGATGCCCCGCCGGAGGGTGACCAGATGCCAAGCTCCACA
GACTCCAGGGGCCTGAAGCCCCTGCAGGAGGACACCCCACAGCTGATGCGCACACGCAGTGATGTTGGGG
TGCGTCGCCGTGGCAATGTGAGGACGCCTAGTGACCAGCGGCGAATCAGACGCCACCGCTTCTCCATCAA
CGGCCATTTCTACAACCATAAGACATCCGTGTTCACACCAGCCTATGGCTCTGTCACCAACGTCCGCATC
AACAGCACCATGACCACCCCACAGGTCCTGAAGCTGCTGCTCAACAAATTTAAGATTGAGAATTCAGCAG
AGGAGTTTGCCTTGTACGTGGTCCATACGAGTGGTGAGAAACAGAAGCTGAAGGCCACCGATTACCCGCT
GATTGCCCGAATCCTCCAGGGCCCATGTGAGCAGATCTCCAAAGTGTTCCTAATGGAGAAGGACCAGGTG
GAGGAAGTCACCTACGACGTGGCCCAGTATATAAAGTTCGAGATGCCGGTACTTAAAAGCTTCATTCAGA
AGCTCCAGGAGGAAGAAGATCGGGAAGTAAAGAAGCTGATGCGCAAGTACACCGTGCTCCGGCTAATGAT
TCGACAGAGGCTGGAGGAGATAGCCGAGACCCCAGCAACAATCTCAACTTTCTTGTACAAAGTTGGCATT
ATAGGAAAGCATTGCTTATCAATTTGTTGCAACGAACAGGTCACTATCAGTCAAAATAAAATCATTATTT
GCATGCAAGCTTAGATCCTCTAGACCAGCCAGGACAGAAATGCCTCGACTTCGCTGCTACCCAAGGTTGC
CGGGTGACGCACACCGTGGAAACGGATGAAGGCACGAACCCAGTGGACATAAGCCTGTTCGGTTCGTAAG
CTGTAATGCAAGTAGCGTATGCGCTCACGCAACTGGTCCAGAACCTTGACCGAACGCAGCGGTGGTAACG
GCGCAGTGGCGGTTTTCATGGCTTGTTATGACTGTTTTTTTGGGGTACAGTCTATGCCTCGGGCATCCAA
GCAGCAAGCGCGTTACGCCGTGGGTCGATGTTTGATGTTATGGAGCAGCAACGATGTTACGCAGCAGGGC
AGTCGCCCTAAAACAAAGTTAAACATTATGAGGGAAGCGGTGATCGCCGAAGTATCGACTCAACTATCAG
AGGTAGTTGGCGTCATCGAGCGCCATCTCGAACCGACGTTGCTGGCCGTACATTTGTACGGCTCCGCAGT
GGATGGCGGCCTGAAGCCACACAGTGATATTGATTTGCTGGTTACGGTGACCGTAAGGCTTGATGAAACA
ACGCGGCGAGCTTTGATCAACGACCTTTTGGAAACTTCGGCTTCCCCTGGAGAGAGCGAGATTCTCCGCG
CTGTAGAAGTCACCATTGTTGTGCACGACGACATCATTCCGTGGCGTTATCCAGCTAAGCGCGAACTGCA
ATTTGGAGAATGGCAGCGCAATGACATTCTTGCAGGTATCTTCGAGCCAGCCACGATCGACATTGATCTG
GCTATCTTGCTGACAAAAGCAAGAGAACATAGCGTTGCCTTGGTAGGTCCAGCGGCGGAGGAACTCTTTG
ATCCGGTTCCTGAACAGGATCTATTTGAGGCGCTAAATGAAACCTTAACGCTATGGAACTCGCCGCCCGA
CTGGGCTGGCGATGAGCGAAATGTAGTGCTTACGTTGTCCCGCATTTGGTACAGCGCAGTAACCGGCAAA
ATCGCGCCGAAGGATGTCGCTGCCGACTGGGCAATGGAGCGCCTGCCGGCCCAGTATCAGCCCGTCATAC
TTGAAGCTAGACAGGCTTATCTTGGACAAGAAGAAGATCGCTTGGCCTCGCGCGCAGATCAGTTGGAAGA
ATTTGTCCACTACGTGAAAGGCGAGATCACCAAGGTAGTCGGCAAATAACCCTCGAGCCACCCATGACCA
AAATCCCTTAACGTGAGTTACGCGTCGTTCCACTGAGCGTCAGACCCCGTAGAAAAGATCAAAGGATCTT
CTTGAGATCCTTTTTTTCTGCGCGTAATCTGCTGCTTGCAAACAAAAAAACCACCGCTACCAGCGGTGGT
TTGTTTGCCGGATCAAGAGCTACCAACTCTTTTTCCGAAGGTAACTGGCTTCAGCAGAGCGCAGATACCA
AATACTGTCCTTCTAGTGTAGCCGTAGTTAGGCCACCACTTCAAGAACTCTGTAGCACCGCCTACATACC
TCGCTCTGCTAATCCTGTTACCAGTGGCTGCTGCCAGTGGCGATAAGTCGTGTCTTACCGGGTTGGACTC
AAGACGATAGTTACCGGATAAGGCGCAGCGGTCGGGCTGAACGGGGGGTTCGTGCACACAGCCCAGCTTG
GAGCGAACGACCTACACCGAACTGAGATACCTACAGCGTGAGCATTGAGAAAGCGCCACGCTTCCCGAAG
GGAGAAAGGCGGACAGGTATCCGGTAAGCGGCAGGGTCGGAACAGGAGAGCGCACGAGGGAGCTTCCAGG
GGGAAACGCCTGGTATCTTTATAGTCCTGTCGGGTTTCGCCACCTCTGACTTGAGCGTCGATTTTTGTGA
TGCTCGTCAGGGGGGCGGAGCCTATGGAAAAACGCCAGCAACGCGGCCTTTTTACGGTTCCTGGCCTTTT
GCTGGCCTTTTGCTCACATGTTCTTTCCTGCGTTATCCCCTGATTCTGTGGATAACCGTATTACCGCCTT
TGAGTGAGCTGATACCGCTCGCCGCAGCCGAACGACCGAGCGCAGCGAGTCAGTGAGCGAGGAAGCGGAA
GAGCGCCCAATACGCAAACCGCCTCTCCCCGCGCGTTGGCCGATTCATTAATGCAGCTGGCACGACAGGT
TTCCCGACTGGAAAGCGGGCAGTGAGCGCAACGCAATTAATACGCGTACCGCTAGCCAGGAAGAGTTTGT
AGAAACGCAAAAAGGCCATCCGTCAGGATGGCCTTCTGCTTAGTTTGATGCCTGGCAGTTTATGGCGGGC
GTCCTGCCCGCCACCCTCCGGGCCGTTGCTTCACAACGTTCAAATCCGCTCCCGGCGGATTTGTCCTACT
CAGGAGAGCGTTCACCGACAAACAACAGATAAAACGAAAGGCCCAGTCTTCCGACTGAGCCTTTCGTTTT
ATTTGATGCCTGGCAGTTCCCTACTCTCGCG
