>Addgene plasmid #70540 | R777-E256 Hs.RASSF2-nostop | addgene partial sequence | sequence record 130555 | pCR8_R1 5'-cgaaccgaacaggcttatgt-3'
CGGTGTGCGTCACCCGGCAACCTTGGGTAGCAGCGAAGTCGAGGCATTTCTGTCCTGGCTGGTCTAGAGG
ATCTAAGCTTGCATGCAAATAATGATTTTATTTTGACTGATAGTGACCTGTTCGTTGCAACAAATTGATA
AGCAATGCTTTCCTATAATGCCAACTTTGTACAAGAAAGTTGAGATTGTTGCTGGGGTCTCGGCTATCTC
CTCCAGCCTCTGTCGAATCATTAGCCGGAGCACGGTGTACTTGCGCATCAGCTTCTTTACTTCCCGATCT
TCTTCCTCCTGGAGCTTCTGAATGAAGCTTTTAAGTACCGGCATCTCGAACTTTATATACTGGGCCACGT
CGTAGGTGACTTCCTCCACCTGGTCCTTCTCCATTAGGAACACTTTGGAGATCTGCTCACATGGGCCCTG
GAGGATTCGGGCAATCAGCGGGTAATCGGTGGCCTTCAGCTTCTGTTTCTCACCACTCGTATGGACCACG
TACAAGGCAAACTCCTCTGCTGAATTCTCAATCTTAAATTTGTTGAGCAGCAGCTTCAGGACCTGTGGGG
TGGTCATGGTGCTGTTGATGCGGACGTTGGTGACAGAGCCATAGGCTGGTGTGAACACGGATGTCTTATG
GTTGTAGAAATGGCCGTTGATGGAGAAGCGGTGGCGTCTGATTCGCCGCTGGTCACTAGGCGTCCTCACA
TTGCCACGGCGACGCACCCCAACATCACTGCGTGTGCGCATCAGCTGTGGGGTGTCCTCCTGCAGGGGCT
TCAGGCCCCTGGAGTCTGTGGAGCTTGGCATCTGGTCACCCTCCGGCGGGGCATCCACCTCTGAGATCTG
AACTTTGGGCACAGTCAGGGGCTTCAGAGTGGTTCCCTGAGCCCCCAGGTTACAGCCAGAGTGCCAGGAG
GAGGAGGATGGAGGGGGTCGAATGCGTTCGTTGTCATCCTGCATCTGCAGGCGAATGGG
